>Addgene plasmid #168621 | pDONR223 MERS-CoV ORF4a_nostop | depositor partial sequence | sequence record 326830 | Inserted CDS without stop codon
ATGGATTACGTGTCTCTGCTTAATCAAATTTGGCAGAAGTACCTTAACTCACCGTATACTACTTGTTTGT
ACATCCCTAAACCCACAGCTAAGTATACACCTTTAGTTGGCACTTCATTGCACCCTGTGCTGTGGAACTG
TCAGCTATCCTTTGCTGGTTATACTGAATCTGCTGTTAATTCTACAAAAGCTTTGGCCAAACAGGACGCA
GCTCAGCGAATCGCTTGGTTGCTACATAAGGATGGAGGAATCCCTGATGGATGTTCCCTCTACCTCCGGC
ACTCAAGTTTATTCGCGCAAAGCGAGGAAGAGGAGCCATTCTCCAACTAA
