[The description below was written by a language model from this plasmid's Addgene catalogue record.]
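Description:
pDONR223 MERS-CoV ORF4a_nostop is a Gateway Entry clone built on the pDONR223 donor backbone (listed as about 5 kb without insert) and carrying the ORF4a coding sequence of Middle East respiratory syndrome coronavirus. It is a bacterial cloning and storage plasmid rather than an expression vector: it is propagated in standard E. coli cloning strains such as DH5alpha under spectinomycin selection. The record gives no feature table and lists the copy number as unknown, so the origin of replication and other backbone elements are not documented here.

The insert is recorded as about 330 bp and was introduced by Gateway recombination. In an Entry clone of this kind the open reading frame sits between attL recombination sites, which allow it to be moved by an LR reaction into any compatible Destination vector. M13 forward and reverse primer sites flanking the insert are used for sequence verification. The "nostop" designation indicates that the native stop codon has been omitted, so that after transfer the ORF can be read through into a C-terminal tag, reporter or fusion domain supplied by the Destination vector. No promoter driving ORF4a is stated, consistent with Entry clones relying on the Destination vector for expression signals.

The plasmid belongs to a collection of human coronavirus protein-coding sequences assembled as a flexible Gateway resource. It serves as a source clone for generating ORF4a expression constructs suited to different hosts and assays, as determined by the chosen Destination vector.
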