Addgene plasmid #168621: pDONR223 MERS-CoV ORF4a_nostop
Purpose: Gateway-compatible Entry vector
Depositing lab: Fritz Roth. Depositing organization: Sinai Health System. Publication: A resource of human coronavirus protein-coding sequences in a flexible, multipurpose Gateway Entry clone collection. Weller B, Lin CW, Pogoutse O, Sauer M, Marin-de la Rosa N, Strobel A, Young V, Knapp JJ, Rayhan A, Falter C, Kim DK, Roth FP, Falter-Braun P. G3 (Bethesda). 2023 Jul 5;13(7):jkad105. doi: 10.1093/g3journal/jkad105. PubMed 37267226.
Backbone
  Vector backbone: pDONR223
  Backbone manufacturer: Rual et al, Genome Res. 14:2128-2135, 2004.
  Backbone size w/o insert (bp): 5005
  Vector type: Other
Growth in bacteria
  Bacterial resistance: Spectinomycin, 50 μg/mL
  Growth temperature: 37°C
  Growth strain: DH5alpha
  Copy number: Unknown
Gene/Insert
  Gene/Insert name: ORF4a
  Species: Other
  Insert size (bp): 330
  Entrez Gene: orf4a (a.k.a. G128_gp04)
  Cloning method: Gateway Cloning
  Sequencing primers: 5′ m13-For; 3′ m13-Rev
Resource information
  A portion of this plasmid was derived from a plasmid made by: Falter-Braun Lab
Terms and licenses: Academic/Nonprofit Terms; Industry Terms
How to cite: pDONR223 MERS-CoV ORF4a_nostop was a gift from Fritz Roth (Addgene plasmid # 168621 ; http://n2t.net/addgene:168621 ; RRID:Addgene_168621)
